>Addgene plasmid #43729 | III-TTTG | depositor partial sequence | sequence record 58994 | III-TTTG sequence 426 bps
CGTCTCGGCTCACCCCAGAGCAGGTCGTGGCCATTGCCTCGAATGGAGGGGGCAAACAGGCGTTGGAAAC
CGTACAACGATTGCTGCCGGTGCTGTGCCAAGCGCACGGCCTCACCCCAGAGCAGGTCGTGGCCATTGCC
TCGAATGGAGGGGGCAAACAGGCGTTGGAAACCGTACAACGATTGCTGCCGGTGCTGTGCCAAGCGCACG
GATTAACCCCAGAGCAGGTCGTGGCCATTGCCTCGAATGGAGGGGGCAAACAGGCGTTGGAAACCGTACA
ACGATTGCTGCCGGTGCTGTGCCAAGCGCACGGATTAACCCCAGAGCAGGTCGTGGCAATCGCGAGCAAT
AACGGCGGAAAACAGGCTTTGGAAACGGTGCAGAGGCTCCTTCCAGTGCTGTGCCAAGCGCACGGACTCA
GAGACG
