>Addgene plasmid #43729 | III-TTTG | addgene partial sequence | sequence record 62015 | M13-F20 5'-TGTAAAACGACGGCCAGT-3'
CTATAGGGCGAATTGGGCCCTCTAGATGCATGCTCGAGCGGCCGCCAGTGTGATGGATATCTGCAGAATT
CGCCCTTGATGCCGTCCTAGCGCGTCTCGGCTCACCCCAGAGCAGGTCGTGGCCATTGCCTCGAATGGAG
GGGGCAAACAGGCGTTGGAAACCGTACAACGATTGCTGCCGGTGCTGTGCCAAGCGCACGGCCTCACCCC
AGAGCAGGTCGTGGCCATTGCCTCGAATGGAGGGGGCAAACAGGCGTTGGAAACCGTACAACGATTGCTG
CCGGTGCTGTGCCAAGCGCACGGATTAACCCCAGAGCAGGTCGTGGCCATTGCCTCGAATGGAGGGGGCA
AACAGGCGTTGGAAACCGTACAACGATTGCTGCCGGTGCTGTGCCAAGCGCACGGATTAACCCCAGAGCA
GGTCGTGGCAATCGCGAGCAATAACGGCGGAAAACAGGCTTTGGAAACGGTGCAGAGGCTCCTTCCAGTG
CTGTGCCAAGCGCACGGACTCAGAGACGTGGGCACAGGAAAGATACTTAAGGGCGAATTCCAGCACACTG
GCGGCCGTTACTAGTGGATCCGAGCTCGGTACCAAGCTTGATGCATAGCTTGAGTATTCTATAGTGTCAC
CTAAATAGCTTGGCGTAATCATGGTCATAGCTGTTTCCTGTGTGAAATTGTTATCCGCTCACAATTCCAC
ACAACATACGAGCCGGAAGCATAAAGTGTAAAGCCTGGGGTGCCTAATGAGTGAGCTAACTCACATTAAT
TGCGTTGCGCTCACTGCCCGCTTTCCAGTCGGGAAACCTGTCGTGCCAGCTGCATTAATGAATCGGCCAA
CGCGCGGGGAGAGGCGGTTTGCGTATTGGGCGCTCTTCCGCTTCCTCGCTCACTGACTCGCT
