[The description below was written by a language model from this plasmid's Addgene catalogue record.]
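Description:
III-TTTG is a bacterial cloning plasmid built on the commercial pCRII-TOPO backbone (about 4.0 kb without insert), into which a 426 bp synthetic insert was placed by TOPO cloning. It is a high-copy plasmid maintained in E. coli and carries both ampicillin and kanamycin resistance, as is standard for this backbone. The insert lies between the T7 and M13-reverse priming sites that flank the TOPO cloning site and are listed as the sequencing primers. No feature table is provided, so other backbone elements such as the origin of replication are not itemised in the record.

The record describes the insert only by its name and as synthetic, and it does not spell out its function. The associated publication describes a TALEN genome-editing system for generating human stem cell-based disease models. In that context, the name most plausibly denotes a pre-assembled block of four TALE repeat modules that recognise the DNA bases T, T, T and G, with "III" indicating the position this block occupies in a stepwise assembly of the full repeat array. The insert size is consistent with roughly four TALE repeats of about 100 bp each, but this reading is an inference from the name, size and publication rather than something the catalogue fields state.

The plasmid has no recorded promoter driving expression of the insert and no mammalian expression elements. It therefore appears to be a storage and source vector, a library component from which the repeat block would be taken and combined with other blocks to build custom TALENs in a separate expression backbone, rather than a construct used directly in cells.
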