Addgene plasmid #43729: III-TTTG
Depositing lab: Chad Cowan & Kiran Musunuru. Depositing organization: Harvard University. Publication: A TALEN Genome-Editing System for Generating Human Stem Cell-Based Disease Models. Ding Q, Lee YK, Schaefer EA, Peters DT, Veres A, Kim K, Kuperwasser N, Motola DL, Meissner TB, Hendriks WT, Trevisan M, Gupta RM, Moisan A, Banks E, Friesen M, Schinzel RT, Xia F, Tang A, Xia Y, Figueroa E, Wann A, Ahfeldt T, Daheron L, Zhang F, Rubin LL, Peng LF, Chung RT, Musunuru K, Cowan CA. Cell Stem Cell. 2012 Dec 12. pii: S1934-5909(12)00645-5. doi: 10.1016/j.stem.2012.11.011. PubMed 23246482.
Backbone
  Vector backbone: pCRII-TOPO
  Backbone manufacturer: Invitrogen
  Backbone size w/o insert (bp): 3973
  Vector type: Bacterial Cloning
Growth in bacteria
  Bacterial resistance: Ampicillin and Kanamycin, 100 & 50 μg/mL
  Growth temperature: 37°C
  Growth strain: Top10
  Copy number: High Copy
Gene/Insert
  Gene/Insert name: III-TTTG
  Species: Synthetic
  Insert size (bp): 426
  Cloning method: TOPO Cloning
  Sequencing primers: 5′ T7; 3′ M13-rev
Terms and licenses: Academic/Nonprofit Terms; Industry Terms: Not Available to Industry
How to cite: III-TTTG was a gift from Chad Cowan & Kiran Musunuru (Addgene plasmid # 43729 ; http://n2t.net/addgene:43729 ; RRID:Addgene_43729)
